>Addgene plasmid #34208 | KHBD00046 | depositor partial sequence | sequence record 40775 | KHBD00046 sequence 810 bps
ATGAGCGACAGGGAGCGATCGTCCCCAACACTGATCGAAACTGGTTTAAAAAACTTAATTGGCGGCCGTG
ATGGTAATTACCCACTGATCAGCGGCATTAATGGCAAATCCACATCGAATAGCAAAGAGATCATCTGCCC
AGATGACAAATACAAGGAGGAGGGCGACATCTGGAATGTTGAGGCGCAAACAGCGTTTCTCGGCCCAAAT
CTGTGGGACAAGACCCTGCCCTATGATGCCGACCTCAAGGTAACACAATATGCCGACCTAGACGAATTCC
TGTCGGAGAACAACATACCTGATGGCCTGCCCGGCACGCATCTGGGCCACTCCAGTGGCCTGGGCCACCG
GTCCGATTCCCTGGGTCACGCAGCGGGTCTGTCTCTTGGTCTTGGCCACATAACCACAAAGCGAGAGCGG
TCGCCCTCGCCATCCGACTGCATCAGTCCGGACACGCTAAATCCGCCATCGCCGGCCGAGTCAACATTTT
CGTTCGCCTCCTCGGGCCGTGACTTTGATCCGCGAACCAGAGCCTTCTCCGACGAGGAGCTCAAGCCGCA
GCCGATGATCAAAAAGTCACGCAAGCAATTCGTTCCAGATGAGCTCAAGGACGACAAGTACTGGGCACGT
CGCCGGAAGAACAACATTGCCGCCAAGCGATCCCGCGATGCCCGGCGCCAGAAGGAGAACCAGATTGCGA
TGCGGGCACGCTACTTGGAGAAGGAAAATGCAACATTACATCAGGAGGTGGAGCAGTTGAAACAGGAGAA
CATGGACTTGCGTGCACGTCTATCGAAATTCCAAGATGTG
