>Addgene plasmid #34208 | KHBD00046 | addgene partial sequence | sequence record 41716 | M13-Rev 5'-CAGGAAACAGCTATGACC-3'
TTTTATTTTGACTGATAGTGACCTGTTCGTTGCAACAAATTGATAAGCAATGCTTTCTTATAATGCCAAC
TTTGTACAAGAAAGTTGGCAACACATCTTGGAATTTCGATAGACGTGCACGCAAGTCCATGTTCTCCTGT
TTCAACTGCTCCACCTCCTGATGTAATGTTGCATTTTCCTTCTCCAAGTAGCGTGCCCGCATCGCAATCT
GGTTCTCCTTCTGGCGCCGGGCATCGCGGGATCGCTTGGCGGCAATGTTGTTCTTCCGGCGACGTGCCCA
GTACTTGTCGTCCTTGAGCTCATCTGGAACGAATTGCTTGCGTGACTTTTTGATCATCGGCTGCGGCTTG
AGCTCCTCGTCGGAGAAGGCTCTGGTTCGCGGATCAAAGTCACGGCCCGAGGAGGCGAACGAAAATGTTG
ACTCGGCCGGCGATGGCGGATTTAGCGTGTCCGGACTGATGCAGTCGGATGGCGAGGGCGACCGCTCTCG
CTTTGTGGTTATGTGGCCAAGACCAAGAGACAGACCCGCTGCGTGACCCAGGGAATCGGACCGGTGGCCC
AGGCCACTGGAGTGGCCCAGATGCGTGCCGGGCAGGCCATCAGGTATGTTGTTCTCCGACAGGAATTCGT
CTAGGTCGGCATATTGTGTTACCTTGAGGTCGGCATCATAGGGCAGGGTCTTGTCCCACAGATTTGGGCC
GAGAAACGCTGTTTGCGCCTCAACATTCCAGATGTCGCCCTCCTCCTTGTATTTGTCATCTGGGCAGATG
