[The description below was written by a language model from this plasmid's Addgene catalogue record.]
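Description:
KHBD00046 is a Gateway entry-type clone built in the pDONR221 donor vector backbone (Invitrogen), carrying the open reading frame of the Drosophila melanogaster gene CG17888, better known as Pdp1 (PAR-domain protein 1). The recorded insert is 810 bp in a backbone of about 2.5 kb once the original donor cassette has been replaced. The plasmid is maintained in E. coli as a high-copy plasmid under kanamycin selection. No feature table accompanies the record, so individual elements are not documented. In general, a pDONR221-derived clone made by Gateway recombination has its insert flanked by attL recombination sites, with M13 forward and reverse priming sites outside them; these are the listed sequencing primers here. The vector has no promoter intended to express the insert, as it serves as a shuttle rather than an expression construct.

The depositor notes that ORFs in this collection were cloned open-ended, that is, without a stop codon. This allows the Pdp1 coding sequence to be transferred by an LR recombination reaction into destination vectors that add C-terminal as well as N-terminal fusion partners, such as tags or activation domains. The clone belongs to a collection of Drosophila ORFs associated with a study on automated protein-DNA interaction screening of fly regulatory elements. This suggests its typical use is as a source clone for generating Pdp1 fusion constructs for such interaction assays or other expression formats. The record does not state which Pdp1 isoform the 810 bp insert represents.
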