Addgene plasmid #34208: KHBD00046
Depositing lab: Bart Deplancke. Depositing organization: Swiss Federal Institute of Technology (EPFL). Publication: Automated protein-DNA interaction screening of Drosophila regulatory elements. Korneel Hens, Jean-Daniel Feuz, Alina Isakova, Antonina Lagovitina, Andreas Massouras, Julien Bryois, Patrick Callaerts, Susan E. Celniker, Bart Deplancke. Nat Methods. 2011 Oct 30;8(12):1065-70. 10.1038/nmeth.1763 PubMed 22037703.
Backbone
  Vector backbone: pDONR221
  Backbone manufacturer: Invitrogen
  Backbone size w/o insert (bp): 2536
  Vector type: Gateway Donor Vector
Growth in bacteria
  Bacterial resistance: Kanamycin, 50 μg/mL
  Growth temperature: 37°C
  Growth strain: DH5alpha
  Copy number: High Copy
Gene/Insert
  Gene/Insert name: CG17888 (alt names: FBgn0016694; Pdp1; PAR-domain protein 1)
  Species: D. melanogaster (fly)
  Insert size (bp): 810
  Entrez Gene: Pdp1 (a.k.a. Dmel_CG17888, CG17888, Dmel\CG17888, PDP1, Pdp1epsilon, anon-WO0140519.206, pdp, pdp1, pdp1epsilon)
  Cloning method: Gateway Cloning
  Sequencing primers: 5′ M13F; 3′ M13R
Terms and licenses: Academic/Nonprofit Terms; Industry Terms: Not Available to Industry
Depositor comments: Please note that the ORFs in this collection were cloned open-ended (without a stop codon).
How to cite: KHBD00046 was a gift from Bart Deplancke (Addgene plasmid # 34208 ; http://n2t.net/addgene:34208 ; RRID:Addgene_34208)
